>Addgene plasmid #229867 | pHW621 | addgene full sequence | sequence record 479101 | Addgene NGS Result
TTAGAAAAACTCATCGAGCATCAAGTGAAACTGCAATTTATTCATATCAGGATTATCAATACCATATTTT
TGAAAAAGCCGTTTCTGTAATGAAGGAGAAAACTCACCGAGGCAGTTCCATAGGATGGCAAGATCCTGGT
ATCGGTCTGCGATTCCGACTCGTCCAACATCAATACAACCTATTAATTTCCCCTCGTCAAAAATAAGGTT
ATCAAGTGAGAAATCACCATGAGTGACGACTGAATCCGGTGAGAATGGCAAGAGTTTATGCATTTCTTTC
CAGACTTGTTCAACAGGCCAGCCATTACGCTCGTCATCAAAATCACTCGCACCAACCAAACCGTTATTCA
TTCGTGATTGCGCCTGAGCGAGACGAAATACGCGATCGCCGTTAAAAGGACAATTACAAACAGGAATCGA
ATGCAACCGGCGCAGGAACACTGCCAGCGCATCAACAATATTTTCACCTGAATCAGGATATTCTTCTAAT
ACCTGGAATGCTGTTTTCCCTGGGATCGCAGTGGTGAGTAACCATGCATCATCAGGAGTACGGATAAAAT
GCTTGATGGTCGGAAGAGGCATAAATTCCGTCAGCCAGTTTAGCCTGACCATCTCATCTGTAACATCATT
GGCAACGCTACCTTTGCCATGTTTCAGAAACAACTCTGGCGCATCGGGCTTCCCATACAATCGATAGATT
GTCGCACCTGATTGCCCGACATTATCGCGAGCCCATTTATACCCATATAAATCAGCATCCATGTTGGAAT
TTAATCGCGGCTTCAAGCAAGACGTTTCCCGTTGAATATGGCTCATTTTAGCTTCCTTAGCTCCTGAAAA
TCTCGATAACTCAAAAAATACGCCCGGTAGTGATCTTATTTCATTATGGTGAAAGTTGGAACCTCTTACG
TGCCGATCAAGTCAAAAGCCTCCGGTCGGAGGCTTTTGACTTTCTGCTATGGAGGTCAGGTATGATTTTT
GAATTCGCTCTTCGATGGGACCAAAGAAGAAGCGTAAGGCCTCCATGAAGCTCTTGTCCTCCATGGAGCA
AGCCTGCGACATCTGCCGTCTCAAGAAACTCCGTTGCTCCAAGGAGAAGCCAAAGTGCGCCAAGTGCCTC
AAGAACAACTCCGAGTGCCGTTACTCCCCAAAGGCCATGCGTTCCCCACTGACTCGTGCCCACCTCACCG
AGGTCGAGTCCCGTCTCGAGAAGCTCGAAGACCTCTTCCTCCTCATGTTCCCACGTGAGAACCTGGACTC
CATCCTCAACATGGACTCCCTCGACGAGGTCAAGGTAAGTTTAAACATATATATACTAACTAACCCTGAT
TATTTAAATTTTCAGGTCATGCTCAAGCAACTCTACATGCAAGACTACGGAGACACCGACGCTGCCATGG
ACTCCCTCACCCCAATGGAGAACGGAATGTCTGAGGGACCACGTAAGCACATGAAGACCGCCACCTCATC
CCCAAAAGTCGACGAGGACGGATCCCAATCCCAGCTCTCCGTCTCCAAGGGTTCTGGATCTGGATCTGGA
GGTTCCGGTCGTCAACTTGAGCTCCCACCAACCGCCACCGCCACCGCCAGTATCATGCCACACGTCATGG
AGCAACCACTCTCCACCTCCATCAACCCAGTCAACGACCGTTTCAACGGAATACCAAACCCAACCCCATA
CAACTCCGACGCCGCCCTCGACGCCATCACCCAAACCAACGACTACGGATCCGTCAACACCCACGGAATC
CTCTCCACCTACCCACCACCAGCCACCCACCTCAACGAGGCCTCCGTCGCCCTCGCACCAGGAGGAGCAC
CACCACGTCCACCACCACCATACGTCGACTCCACCACCAACCACCCACCATACCATTCCAACCTCGTCCC
AATGGCCAACTTCGGATACTCCACCGTCGACTACGACGCCATGGTCGACGACCTCGCCTCCATCGAGTAC
ACCGACGCCGTCGACGTCGACCCACAATTCATGACCAACCTCGGGTTCGTCCCAGGATGCAACTTCTCCG
ACATCAACACCTATGAGCAATAAACGTAAATGCAAAATCCTTTCAAGCATTCCCTTCTTCTCTATCACTC
TTCTTTCTTTTTGTCAAAAAATTCTCTCGCTAATTTATTTGCTTTTTTAATGTTATTATTTTATGACTTT
TTATAGTCACTGAAAAGTTTGCATCTGAGTGAAGTGAATGCTATCAAAATGTGATTCTGTCTGATGTACT
TTCACAATCTCTCTTCAATTCCATTTTGAAGTGCTTTAAACCCGAAAGGTTGAGAAAAATGCGAGCGCTC
AAATATTTGTATTGTGTTCGTTGAGTGACCCAACAAAAAGAGGAAACTTTATTGTGCCGCCAAGAAAAAA
GTCTCAAAGGGAAGAGCAAGCTTGGATCGACGAGAGCAGCGCGACTGGATCTGTCGCCCGTCTCAAACGC
AACCCTCCGGCGGTCGCATATCATTCAGGACGAGCCTCAGACTCCAGCGTAACTGGACTGCAATCAACTC
ACTGGCTCACCTTCCGGTCCACGATCAGCTAGAATCAAGCTGACTAGATAAACTGGCCGTCGTTTTACAC
GGGTGGGCCTTTCTTCGGTAGAAAATCAAAGGATCTTCTTGAGATCCTTTTTTTCTGCGCGTAATCTGCT
GCTTGCAAACAAAAAAACCACCGCTACCAGCGGTGGTTTGTTTGCCGGATCAAGAGCTACCAACTCTTTT
TCCGAGGTAACTGGCTTCAGCAGAGCGCAGATACCAAATACTGTTCTTCTAGTGTAGCCGTAGTTAGGCC
ACCACTTCAAGAACTCTGTAGCACCGCCTACATACCTCGCTCTGCTAATCCTGTTACCAGTGGCTGCTGC
CAGTGGCGATAAGTCGTGTCTTACCGGGTTGGACTCAAGACGATAGTTACCGGATAAGGCGCAGCGGTCG
GGCTGAACGGGGGGTTCGTGCACACAGCCCAGCTTGGAGCGAACGACCTACACCGAACTGAGATACCTAC
AGCGTGAGCTATGAGAAAGCGCCACGCTTCCCGAAGGGAGAAAGGCGGACAGGTATCCGGTAAGCGGCAG
GGTCGGAACAGGAGAGCGCACGAGGGAGCTTCCAGGGGGAAACGCCTGGTATCTTTATAGTCCTGTCGGG
TTTCGCCACCTCTGACTTGAGCATCGATTTTTGTGATGCTCGTCAGGGGGGCGGAGCCTATGGAAAAACG
CCAGCAACGCAGAAAGGCCCACCCGAAGGTGAGCCAGGTGATTACATTTAGGTCCTCA
Features (pLannotate 1.2.2; 10 found; start..end, strand, type, name):
      1..816     -  CDS            KanR: aminoglycoside phosphotransferase; aph(3')-Ia; confers resistance to kanamycin in bacteria or G418 (Geneticin®) in eukaryotes
    817..919     -  promoter       cat promoter: promoter of the E. coli cat gene encoding chloramphenicol acetyltransferase
    920..951     -  terminator     tonB terminator: bidirectional E. coli tonB-P14 transcription terminator
   1025..1504    +  CDS            GAL4 (fragment): GAL4_YEAST - Experimental evidence at protein level: Swiss-Prot protein existence level 1. This protein is a positive regulator for the gene expression of the galactose-induced genes such as GAL1, GAL2, GAL7, GAL10, and MEL1 which code for the enzymes used to convert galactose to glucose. It recognizes a 17 base pair sequence in (5'-CGGRNNRCYNYNCNCCG-3') the upstream activating sequence (UAS-G) of these genes. From Saccharomyces cerevisiae (strain ATCC 204508 / S288c) (Baker's yeast).
   1589..2050    +  CDS            qa-1f (fragment): QA1F_NEUCR - Protein predicted: Swiss-Prot protein existence level 4. Transcription activation of genes for enzymes and proteins of quinate metabolism by binding to a 16 base-pair sequence (consensus 5'- GGRTAARYRYTTAYCC-3') in front of each Qa genes. From Neurospora crassa (strain ATCC 24698 / 74-OR23-1A / CBS 708.71 / DSM 1257 / FGSC 987).
   2060..2383    +  terminator     tbb-2 terminator: tbb-2; transcription terminator for the C. elegans tubulin beta-2 gene
   2572..2589    +  CDS            lacZα (fragment): LacZα fragment of β-galactosidase; lacZ fragment
   2588..2607    +  terminator     T3Te terminator (fragment): phage T3 early transcription terminator
   2629..3216    +  rep_origin     ori: high-copy-number ColE1/pMB1/pBR322/pUC origin of replication
   3228..3255    -  terminator     T7Te terminator: phage T7 early transcription terminator
