[The description below was written by a language model from this plasmid's Addgene catalogue record and pLannotate feature annotations shown in this document.]
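Description:
pHW621 is a small (about 3.3 kb) entry, or donor, plasmid for SapTrap modular assembly of C. elegans constructs, built on the pNM3469 backbone by Gibson cloning and classed as a worm expression vector. It is propagated in E. coli from a high-copy ColE1/pUC-type origin and selected with kanamycin through an aph(3')-Ia gene that the annotation places downstream of a cat promoter. Bacterial terminators (tonB, T7Te and a T3Te fragment) flank the backbone elements and help insulate the insert from read-through transcription. A short lacZα remnant is also annotated.

The payload occupies slot 5 of the SapTrap scheme and encodes the cGAL driver, a synthetic chimeric transcription factor. It joins a GAL4-family DNA-binding domain (detected as a GAL4 fragment by homology to the yeast protein) through a linker to the activation domain of Neurospora crassa QF (qa-1f fragment), followed by the C. elegans tbb-2 3'UTR for transcript termination and processing. No promoter is annotated upstream of the coding sequence. This fits its role as a module meant to be combined with other slot fragments, so that expression depends on the assembled construct or on the genomic locus into which it is inserted. According to the associated work, such modules are used in a site-directed gene trap strategy, in which cGAL produced in an endogenous gene's pattern can drive UAS-controlled effector transgenes.

The depositor notes that the insert appears toxic in DH5α, causing slow growth and spontaneous insertions or deletions. The plasmid is therefore supplied in NEB Turbo cells, and resequencing of the cGAL-to-3'UTR region is advised if it is moved into DH5α.
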