Addgene plasmid #229867: pHW621
Purpose: Entry vector with cGAL[cGAL(DBD)-linker-QFAD]-tbb-3'UTR in slot 5 (for SapTrap assembly)
Depositing lab: Han Wang. Depositing organization: University of Wisconsin, Madison. Publication: A versatile site-directed gene trap strategy to manipulate gene activity and control gene expression in Caenorhabditis elegans. Khan H, Huang X, Raj V, Wang H. PLoS Genet. 2025 Jan 22;21(1):e1011541. doi: 10.1371/journal.pgen.1011541. eCollection 2025 Jan. PubMed 39841730.
Backbone
  Vector backbone: pNM3469
  Vector type: Worm Expression
Growth in bacteria
  Bacterial resistance: Kanamycin, 50 μg/mL
  Growth temperature: 37°C
  Growth strain: NEB® Turbo competent E. coli
  Copy number: High Copy
Gene/Insert
  Gene/Insert name: cGAL[cGAL(DBD)-linker-QFAD]-tbb-3'UTR
  Species: C. elegans (nematode), Synthetic
  Cloning method: Gibson Cloning
Terms and licenses: Academic/Nonprofit Terms; Industry Terms: Not Available to Industry
Depositor comments: The E. coli strain DH5α bacterial clone with this construct grows slowly, resulting in noticeably small numbers of colonies following overnight incubation. The DNA construct is likely toxic to the E. coli strain DH5α, resulting in unexpected random insertion or deletion. If this plasmid is transformed into DH5α competent cells. It is advisable to routinely sequence of the section of cGAL(DBD)-linker-QFAD-tbb-2 3'UTR following each fresh miniprep from a new bacterial culture to confirm absence of any mutations. To overcome this issue, the deposited bacterial stock of this plasmid is with NEB® Turbo competent E. coli, which tolerates this construct better and produces the plasmid with the correct sequence.
How to cite: pHW621 was a gift from Han Wang (Addgene plasmid # 229867 ; http://n2t.net/addgene:229867 ; RRID:Addgene_229867)
